Addgene plasmid #103527: LSB-hsa-miR-433-5p
Purpose: Used to sense miRNA activity using fluorescence based tools. hsa-miR-433-5p target in 3' UTR of of mKate. miRNA activity can be measured by the repression of mKate2 relative to EBFP2 fluorescent proteins . Plasmid is inherently unstable; please see Depositor Comments
Depositing lab: Ron Weiss. Depositing organization: Massachusetts Institute of Technology. Publication: A mixed antagonistic/synergistic miRNA repression model enables accurate predictions of multi-input miRNA sensor activity. Gam JJ, Babb J, Weiss R. Nat Commun. 2018 Jun 22;9(1):2430. doi: 10.1038/s41467-018-04575-0. PubMed 29934631.
Backbone
  Vector backbone: Low Sensor Backbone (LSB)
  Vector type: Mammalian Expression, Synthetic Biology
Growth in bacteria
  Bacterial resistance: Ampicillin and Kanamycin, 100 & 50 μg/mL
  Growth temperature: 30°C
  Growth strain: NEB Stable
  Copy number: High Copy
Gene/Insert
  Gene/Insert name: hsa-miR-433-5p target
  Species: H. sapiens (human)
  Entrez Gene: MIR433 (a.k.a. MIRN433, hsa-mir-433, miRNA433, mir-433)
  Promoter: EF-1a
  Cloning method: Gibson Cloning
Terms and licenses: Academic/Nonprofit Terms; Industry Terms: Not Available to Industry
Depositor comments: Please note that this plasmid is inherently unstable due to a repeating poly A element. We recommend performing a diagnostic digest on multiple colonies upon receipt. The depositors would like to note the presence of several discrepancies between the depositor sequence and physical plasmid sequence. In particular, the sequences upstream and downstream of the puromycin coding region have 10 bp insertions which do not affect the ability to perform puromycin selection. The sequences for those regions within the physical plasmids are as follows: Upstream of Puro: GAATTCGACCGCCTGTCTCAAGGTGCCACC; Downstream of Puro: GCTTTGAGACTACGCGTGAATTCACTCCTC.
How to cite: LSB-hsa-miR-433-5p was a gift from Ron Weiss (Addgene plasmid # 103527 ; http://n2t.net/addgene:103527 ; RRID:Addgene_103527)
