[The description below was written by a language model from this plasmid's Addgene catalogue record and pLannotate feature annotations shown in this document.]
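Description:
LSB-hsa-miR-433-5p is a mammalian expression plasmid built on the Low Sensor Backbone (LSB) and used in synthetic biology as a fluorescent sensor of microRNA activity. It is about 11 kb. In E. coli it replicates from a high-copy ColE1/pUC-type origin and carries both β-lactamase (ampicillin) and aph(3')-Ia (kanamycin) markers, matching the dual bacterial selection listed in the record. A puromycin N-acetyltransferase coding sequence followed by a rabbit β-globin poly(A) signal allows puromycin selection in mammalian cells, although no dedicated promoter for it is annotated in the feature table.

The payload consists of two parallel transcription units of the same design. Each has a human EF-1α core promoter with intron A, a fluorescent protein coding sequence flanked by Gateway attB1/attB2 scars (with attB4 upstream of the promoter), and a β-globin 3' region with its poly(A) signal. One unit expresses the red protein mKate2 and, according to the catalogue entry, carries a target site for human miR-433-5p in its 3' UTR. The target itself is not annotated, but there is an unannotated gap between attB2 and the β-globin sequence where it could sit. The other unit expresses EBFP2 without a target and serves as an internal reference for plasmid dose and expression. When miR-433-5p is active in transfected cells, mKate2 output falls relative to EBFP2, so the red-to-blue ratio gives a quantitative readout of miRNA-mediated repression.

The depositors note that the repeated poly(A) elements make the plasmid inherently unstable. They also report small insertions flanking the puromycin coding region in the physical plasmid relative to the deposited sequence, which do not affect puromycin selection.
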