Features (pLannotate 1.2.2; 28 found; start..end, strand, type, name):
     87..675     -  rep_origin     ori: high-copy-number ColE1/pMB1/pBR322/pUC origin of replication
    846..1706    -  CDS            AmpR: β-lactamase; bla; confers resistance to ampicillin, carbenicillin, and related antibiotics
   1707..1778    -  promoter       AmpR promoter: bla
   1857..2456    +  CDS            PuroR: puromycin N-acetyltransferase; pac from Streptomyces alboniger; confers resistance to puromycin
   2461..2541    +  CDS            HBB (fragment): HBB_PONPY - Experimental evidence at transcript level: Swiss-Prot protein existence level 2. Involved in oxygen transport from the lung to the various peripheral tissues. From Pongo pygmaeus (Bornean orangutan).
   2612..2667    +  polyA_signal   β-globin poly(A) signal: rabbit β-globin polyadenylation signal (Gil and Proudfoot, 1987)
   3646..3666    +  protein_bind   attB4: mutant version of attB; core recombination site for the Gateway® BP reaction BP Clonase™
   3734..3945    +  promoter       EF-1α core promoter: core promoter for human elongation factor EF-1α
   3946..4884    +  intron         EF-1α intron A: intron upstream of the start codon of human EF-1α
   4911..4931    +  protein_bind   attB1: mutant version of attB; core recombination site for the Gateway® BP reaction BP Clonase™
   4951..5646    +  CDS            mKate2: mKate2 is a basic (constitutively fluorescent) red fluorescent protein published in 2009, derived from Entacmaea quadricolor. It is reported to be a rapidly-maturing monomer with moderate acid sensitivity.
   5666..5690    -  protein_bind   attB2: mutant version of attB; recombination site for the Gateway® BP reaction BP Clonase™
   5834..5908    +  CDS            HBB (fragment): HBB_PONPY - Experimental evidence at transcript level: Swiss-Prot protein existence level 2. Involved in oxygen transport from the lung to the various peripheral tissues. From Pongo pygmaeus (Bornean orangutan).
   5979..6034    +  polyA_signal   β-globin poly(A) signal: rabbit β-globin polyadenylation signal (Gil and Proudfoot, 1987)
   6418..6443    +  misc_feature   SA: splice acceptor site
   7115..7135    +  protein_bind   attB4: mutant version of attB; core recombination site for the Gateway® BP reaction BP Clonase™
   7203..7414    +  promoter       EF-1α core promoter: core promoter for human elongation factor EF-1α
   7415..8353    +  intron         EF-1α intron A: intron upstream of the start codon of human EF-1α
   8380..8400    +  protein_bind   attB1: mutant version of attB; core recombination site for the Gateway® BP reaction BP Clonase™
   8411..9127    +  CDS            EBFP2: EBFP2 is a basic (constitutively fluorescent) blue fluorescent protein published in 2007, derived from Aequorea victoria. It is reported to be a rapidly-maturing monomer with moderate acid sensitivity.
   9135..9159    -  protein_bind   attB2: mutant version of attB; recombination site for the Gateway® BP reaction BP Clonase™
   9163..9243    +  CDS            HBB (fragment): HBB_PONPY - Experimental evidence at transcript level: Swiss-Prot protein existence level 2. Involved in oxygen transport from the lung to the various peripheral tissues. From Pongo pygmaeus (Bornean orangutan).
   9314..9369    +  polyA_signal   β-globin poly(A) signal: rabbit β-globin polyadenylation signal (Gil and Proudfoot, 1987)
   9752..9774    -  protein_bind   lac operator (fragment): The lac repressor binds to the lac operator to inhibit transcription in E. coli. This inhibition can be relieved by adding lactose or isopropyl-β-D-thiogalactopyranoside (IPTG). lac repressor encoded by lacI
   9778..9808    -  promoter       lac promoter: promoter for the E. coli lac operon
   9823..9844    -  protein_bind   CAP binding site: CAP binding activates transcription in the presence of cAMP. E. coli catabolite activator protein
   9857..9896    -  CDS            lacI (fragment): lac repressor; lacI; The lac repressor binds to the lac operator to inhibit transcription in E. coli. This inhibition can be relieved by adding lactose or isopropyl-β-D-thiogalactopyranoside (IPTG).
  10069..10878   +  CDS            KanR: aminoglycoside phosphotransferase; aph(3')-Ia; confers resistance to kanamycin in bacteria or G418 (Geneticin®) in eukaryotes
>Addgene plasmid #103527 | LSB-hsa-miR-433-5p | depositor full sequence | sequence record 196101 | Full Sequence
AATTGAGGGGATAACGCAGGAAAGAACATGTGAGCAAAAGGCCAGCAAAAGGCCAGGAACCGTAAAAAGG
CCGCGTTGCTGGCGTTTTTCCATAGGCTCCGCCCCCCTGACGAGCATCACAAAAATCGACGCTCAAGTCA
GAGGTGGCGAAACCCGACAGGACTATAAAGATACCAGGCGTTTCCCCCTGGAAGCTCCCTCGTGCGCTCT
CCTGTTCCGACCCTGCCGCTTACCGGATACCTGTCCGCCTTTCTCCCTTCGGGAAGCGTGGCGCTTTCTC
ATAGCTCACGCTGTAGGTATCTCAGTTCGGTGTAGGTCGTTCGCTCCAAGCTGGGCTGTGTGCACGAACC
CCCCGTTCAGCCCGACCGCTGCGCCTTATCCGGTAACTATCGTCTTGAGTCCAACCCGGTAAGACACGAC
TTATCGCCACTGGCAGCAGCCACTGGTAACAGGATTAGCAGAGCGAGGTATGTAGGCGGTGCTACAGAGT
TCTTGAAGTGGTGGCCTAACTACGGCTACACTAGAAGAACAGTATTTGGTATCTGCGCTCTGCTGAAGCC
AGTTACCTTCGGAAAAAGAGTTGGTAGCTCTTGATCCGGCAAACAAACCACCGCTGGTAGCGGTGGTTTT
TTTGTTTGCAAGCAGCAGATTACGCGCAGAAAAAAAGGATCTCAAGAAGATCCTTTGATCTTTTCTACGG
GGTCTGACGCTCAGTGGAACGAAAACTCACGTTAAGGGATTTTGGTCATGAGATTATCAAAAAGGATCTT
CACCTAGATCCTTTTAAATTAAAAATGAAGTTTTAAATCAATCTAAAGTATATATGAGTAAACTTGGTCT
GACAGTTACCAATGCTTAATCAGTGAGGCACCTATCTCAGCGATCTGTCTATTTCGTTCATCCATAGTTG
CCTGACTCCCCGTCGTGTAGATAACTACGATACGGGAGGGCTTACCATCTGGCCCCAGTGCTGCAATGAT
ACCGCGAGAACCACGCTCACCGGCTCCAGATTTATCAGCAATAAACCAGCCAGCCGGAAGGGCCGAGCGC
AGAAGTGGTCCTGCAACTTTATCCGCCTCCATCCAGTCTATTAATTGTTGCCGGGAAGCTAGAGTAAGTA
GTTCGCCAGTTAATAGTTTGCGCAACGTTGTTGCCATTGCTACAGGCATCGTGGTGTCACGCTCGTCGTT
TGGTATGGCTTCATTCAGCTCCGGTTCCCAACGATCAAGGCGAGTTACATGATCCCCCATGTTGTGCAAA
AAAGCGGTTAGCTCCTTCGGTCCTCCGATCGTTGTCAGAAGTAAGTTGGCCGCAGTGTTATCACTCATGG
TTATGGCAGCACTGCATAATTCTCTTACTGTCATGCCATCCGTAAGATGCTTTTCTGTGACTGGTGAGTA
CTCAACCAAGTCATTCTGAGAATAGTGTATGCGGCGACCGAGTTGCTCTTGCCCGGCGTCAATACGGGAT
AATACCGCGCCACATAGCAGAACTTTAAAAGTGCTCATCATTGGAAAACGTTCTTCGGGGCGAAAACTCT
CAAGGATCTTACCGCTGTTGAGATCCAGTTCGATGTAACCCACTCGTGCACCCAACTGATCTTCAGCATC
TTTTACTTTCACCAGCGTTTCTGGGTGAGCAAAAACAGGAAGGCAAAATGCCGCAAAAAAGGGAATAAGG
GCGACACGGAAATGTTGAATACTCATACTCTTCCTTTTTCAATATTATTGAAGCATTTATCAGGGTTATT
GTCTCATGAGCGGATACATATTTGAATGTAGCTCCGAATTTCTCGAGGGCTTGTCGACGACGGCGGTCTC
CGTCGTCAGGATCATGAATTCGACCCGCCTGCCACCATGACCGAGTACAAGCCCACGGTGCGCCTCGCCA
CCCGCGACGACGTCCCCCGGGCCGTACGCACCCTCGCCGCCGCGTTCGCCGACTACCCCGCCACGCGCCA
CACCGTCGACCCGGACCGCCACATCGAGCGGGTCACCGAGCTGCAAGAACTCTTCCTCACGCGCGTCGGG
CTCGACATCGGCAAGGTGTGGGTCGCGGACGACGGCGCCGCGGTGGCGGTCTGGACCACGCCGGAGAGCG
TCGAAGCGGGGGCGGTGTTCGCCGAGATCGGCCCGCGCATGGCCGAGTTGAGCGGTTCCCGGCTGGCCGC
GCAGCAACAGATGGAAGGCCTCCTGGCGCCGCACCGGCCCAAGGAGCCCGCGTGGTTCCTGGCCACCGTC
GGCGTCTCGCCCGACCACCAGGGCAAGGGTCTGGGCAGCGCCGTCGTGCTCCCCGGAGTGGAGGCGGCCG
AGCGCGCCGGGGTGCCCGCCTTCCTGGAGACATCCGCGCCCCGCAACCTCCCCTTCTACGAGCGGCTCGG
CTTCACCGTCACCGCCGACGTCGAGGTGCCCGAAGGACCGCGCACCTGGTGCATGACCCGCAAGCCCGGT
GCCTGATACGCGTGAATTCACTCCTCAGGTGCAGGCTGCCTATCAGAAGGTGGTGGCTGGTGTGGCCAAT
GCCCTGGCTCACAAATACCACTGAGATCTTTTTCCCTCTGCCAAAAATTATGGGGACATCATGAAGCCCC
TTGAGCATCTGACTTCTGGCTAATAAAGGAAATTTATTTTCATTGCAATAGTGTGTTGGAATTTTTTGTG
TCTCTCACTCGGAAGGACATATGGGAGGGCAAATCATTTAAAACATCAGAATGAGTATTTGGTTTAGAGT
TTGGCAACATATGCCCATATGCTGGCTGCCATGAACAAAGGTTGGCTATAAAGAGGTCATCAGTATATGA
AACAGCCCCCTGCTGTCCATTCCTTATTCCATAGAAAAGCCTTGACTTGAGGTTAGATTTTTTTTATATT
TTGTTTTGTGTTATTTTTTTCTTTAACATCCCTAAAATTTTCCTTACATGTTTTACTAGCCAGATTTTTC
CTCCTCTCCTGACTACTCCCAGTCATAGCTGTCCCTCTTCTCTTATGGAGATCCCTCGACCTGCAGCCCA
AGCTTGAATTCTCTAGAATTACCCTGTTATCCCTATGCTTGGTTTACCGAGCTCTTATTGGTTTTCAAAC
TTCATTGACTGTGCCCAACGCGCCTGGGAGCTCACGGGGACAGCCCCCCCCCAAAGCCCCCAGGGATGTA
ATTACGTCCCTCCCCCGCTAGGGGGCAGCAGCGAGCCGCCCGGGGCTCCGCTCCGGTCCGGCGCTCCCCC
CGCATCCCCGAGCCGGCAGCGTGCGGGGACAGCCCGGGCACGGGGAAGGTGGCACGGGATCGCTTTCCTC
TGAACGCTTCTCGCTGCTCTTTGAGCCTGCAGACACCTGGGGGGATACGGGGAAAAAGCTAGGCTGAAAG
ACCGGTTCTTAGAATGACACGCGCCTGGGAGCTCACGGGGACAGCCCCCCCCCAAAGCCCCCAGGGATGT
AATTACGTCCCTCCCCCGCTAGGGGGCAGCAGCGAGCCGCCCGGGGCTCCGCTCCGGTCCGGCGCTCCCC
CCGCATCCCCGAGCCGGCAGCGTGCGGGGACAGCCCGGGCACGGGGAAGGTGGCACGGGATCGCTTTCCT
CTGAACGCTTCTCGCTGCTCTTTGAGCCTGCAGACACCTGGGGGGATACGGGGAAAAAGCTAACTTCTGA
GACGACAACTTTGTATAGAAAAGTTGGCTCCGAATTCGCCCTTGACAGCAGAGATCCAGTTTGGTTAATT
AATTGGCTCCGGTGCCCGTCAGTGGGCAGAGCGCACATCGCCCACAGTCCCCGAGAAGTTGTGGGGAGGG
GTCGGCAATTGAACCGGTGCCTAGAGAAGGTGGCGCGGGGTAAACTGGGAAAGTGATGTCGTGTACTGGC
TCCGCCTTTTTCCCGAGGGTGGGGGAGAACCGTATATAAGTGCAGTAGTCGCCGTGAACGTTCTTTTTCG
CAACGGGTTTGCCGCCAGAACACAGGTAAGTGCCGTGTGTGGTTCCCGCGGGCCTGGCCTCTTTACGGGT
TATGGCCCTTGCGTGCCTTGAATTACTTCCACCTGGCTGCAGTACGTGATTCTTGATCCCGAGCTTCGGG
TTGGAAGTGGGTGGGAGAGTTCGAGGCCTTGCGCTTAAGGAGCCCCTTCGCCTCGTGCTTGAGTTGAGGC
CTGGCCTGGGCGCTGGGGCCGCCGCGTGCGAATCTGGTGGCACCTTCGCGCCTGTCTCGCTGCTTTCGAT
AAGTCTCTAGCCATTTAAAATTTTTGATGACCTGCTGCGACGCTTTTTTTCTGGCAAGATAGTCTTGTAA
ATGCGGGCCAAGATCTGCACACTGGTATTTCGGTTTTTGGGGCCGCGGGCGGCGACGGGGCCCGTGCGTC
CCAGCGCACATGTTCGGCGAGGCGGGGCCTGCGAGCGCGGCCACCGAGAATCGGACGGGGGTAGTCTCAA
GCTGGCCGGCCTGCTCTGGTGCCTGGCCTCGCGCCGCCGTGTATCGCCCCGCCCTGGGCGGCAAGGCTGG
CCCGGTCGGCACCAGTTGCGTGAGCGGAAAGATGGCCGCTTCCCGGCCCTGCTGCAGGGAGCTCAAAATG
GAGGACGCGGCGCTCGGGAGAGCGGGCGGGTGAGTCACCCACACAAAGGAAAAGGGCCTTTCCGTCCTCA
GCCGTCGCTTCATGTGACTCCACGGAGTACCGGGCGCCGTCCAGGCACCTCGATTAGTTCTCGAGCTTTT
GGAGTACGTCGTCTTTAGGTTGGGGGGAGGGGTTTTATGCGATGGAGTTTCCCCACACTGAGTGGGTGGA
GACTGAAGTTAGGCCAGCTTGGCACTTGATGTAATTCTCCTTGGAATTTGCCCTTTTTGAGTTTGGATCT
TGGTTCATTCTCAAGCCTCAGACAGTGGTTCAAAGTTTTTTTCTTCCATTTCAGGTGTCGTGAGAAGGGC
GAATTCGACCCAAGTTTGTACAAAAAAGCAGGCTGGATCCAGGTGCCACCATGGTGAGCGAGCTGATTAA
GGAGAACATGCACATGAAGCTGTACATGGAGGGCACCGTGAACAACCACCACTTCAAGTGCACATCCGAG
GGCGAAGGCAAGCCCTACGAGGGCACCCAGACCATGAGAATCAAGGCGGTCGAGGGCGGCCCTCTCCCCT
TCGCCTTCGACATCCTGGCTACCAGCTTCATGTACGGCAGCAAAACCTTCATCAACCACACCCAGGGCAT
CCCCGACTTCTTTAAGCAGTCCTTCCCCGAGGGCTTCACATGGGAGAGAGTCACCACATACGAAGATGGG
GGCGTGCTGACCGCTACCCAGGACACCAGCCTCCAGGACGGCTGCCTCATCTACAACGTCAAGATCAGAG
GGGTGAACTTCCCATCCAACGGCCCTGTGATGCAGAAGAAAACACTCGGCTGGGAGGCCTCCACCGAGAC
ACTGTACCCCGCTGACGGCGGCCTGGAAGGCAGAGCCGACATGGCCCTGAAGCTCGTGGGCGGGGGCCAC
CTGATCTGCAACCTTAAGACCACATACAGATCCAAGAAACCCGCTAAGAACCTCAAGATGCCCGGCGTCT
ACTATGTGGACAGGAGACTGGAAAGAATCAAGGAGGCCGACAAAGAGACATACGTCGAGCAGCACGAGGT
GGCTGTGGCCAGATACTGCGACCTCCCTAGCAAACTGGGGCACAAACTTAATTGAGAATTCTACCACCCA
GCTTTCTTGTACAAAGTGGTACGTCTCAAGACCAGAGGTCTCTGCTTTTTAGTGTGAATAATGACAGGCT
CACCGTAGAATAATGACAGGCTCACCGTAGAATAATGACAGGCTCACCGTAGAATAATGACAGGCTCACC
GTACAACCAGAAGAGACCTGTGCTTCACTCCTCAGGTGCAGGCTGCCTATCAGAAGGTGGTGGCTGGTGT
GGCCAATGCCCTGGCTCACAAATACCACTGAGATCTTTTTCCCTCTGCCAAAAATTATGGGGACATCATG
AAGCCCCTTGAGCATCTGACTTCTGGCTAATAAAGGAAATTTATTTTCATTGCAATAGTGTGTTGGAATT
TTTTGTGTCTCTCACTCGGAAGGACATATGGGAGGGCAAATCATTTAAAACATCAGAATGAGTATTTGGT
TTAGAGTTTGGCAACATATGCCCATATGCTGGCTGCCATGAACAAAGGTTGGCTATAAAGAGGTCATCAG
TATATGAAACAGCCCCCTGCTGTCCATTCCTTATTCCATAGAAAAGCCTTGACTTGAGGTTAGATTTTTT
TTATATTTTGTTTTGTGTTATTTTTTTCTTTAACATCCCTAAAATTTTCCTTACATGTTTTACTAGCCAG
ATTTTTCCTCCTCTCCTGACTACTCCCAGTCATAGCTGTCCCTCTTCTCTTATGGAGATCCCGAGCGGTG
CGTTTTTATGCTTGTAGTATTGTATAATGTTTTTAAGATCCAAGCTTCTGACCTCTTCTCTTCCTCCCAC
AGGGCCTCGAGACAATTGCATCGATGGTACCAGTGAAAGTCTGCAATGAATTCGAGTTGGCGCGCCTGTC
ATTCTAAATCTCTCTTTCAGCCTAAAGCTTTTTCCCCGTATCCCCCCAGGTGTCTGCAGGCTCAAAGAGC
AGCGAGAAGCGTTCAGAGGAAAGCGATCCCGTGCCACCTTCCCCGTGCCCGGGCTGTCCCCGCACGCTGC
CGGCTCGGGGATGCGGGGGGAGCGCCGGACCGGAGCGGAGCCCCGGGCGGCTCGCTGCTGCCCCCTAGCG
GGGGAGGGACGTAATTACATCCCTGGGGGCTTTGGGAGGGGGCTGTCCCCGTGAGCTCCCAGGCGCGCCT
GTCATTCTAAATCTCTCTTTCAGCCTAAAGCTTTTTCCCCGTATCCCCCCAGGTGTCTGCAGGCTCAAAG
AGCAGCGAGAAGCGTTCAGAGGAAAGCGATCCCGTGCCACCTTCCCCGTGCCCGGGCTGTCCCCGCACGC
TGCCGGCTCGGGGATGCGGGGGGAGCGCCGGACCGGAGCGGAGCCCCGGGCGGCTCGCTGCTGCCCCCTA
GCGGGGGAGGGACGTAATTACATCCCTGGGGGCTTTGGGGGGGGGCTGTCCCCGTGAGCTCCCAGGCGCG
CCAACTCGGTACCGTATCGATGTCGACGTTAACGCTAGTGATATCAACTTTGTATAGAAAAGTTGGCTCC
GAATTCGCCCTTGACAGCAGAGATCCAGTTTGGTTAATTAATTGGCTCCGGTGCCCGTCAGTGGGCAGAG
CGCACATCGCCCACAGTCCCCGAGAAGTTGTGGGGAGGGGTCGGCAATTGAACCGGTGCCTAGAGAAGGT
GGCGCGGGGTAAACTGGGAAAGTGATGTCGTGTACTGGCTCCGCCTTTTTCCCGAGGGTGGGGGAGAACC
GTATATAAGTGCAGTAGTCGCCGTGAACGTTCTTTTTCGCAACGGGTTTGCCGCCAGAACACAGGTAAGT
GCCGTGTGTGGTTCCCGCGGGCCTGGCCTCTTTACGGGTTATGGCCCTTGCGTGCCTTGAATTACTTCCA
CCTGGCTGCAGTACGTGATTCTTGATCCCGAGCTTCGGGTTGGAAGTGGGTGGGAGAGTTCGAGGCCTTG
CGCTTAAGGAGCCCCTTCGCCTCGTGCTTGAGTTGAGGCCTGGCCTGGGCGCTGGGGCCGCCGCGTGCGA
ATCTGGTGGCACCTTCGCGCCTGTCTCGCTGCTTTCGATAAGTCTCTAGCCATTTAAAATTTTTGATGAC
CTGCTGCGACGCTTTTTTTCTGGCAAGATAGTCTTGTAAATGCGGGCCAAGATCTGCACACTGGTATTTC
GGTTTTTGGGGCCGCGGGCGGCGACGGGGCCCGTGCGTCCCAGCGCACATGTTCGGCGAGGCGGGGCCTG
CGAGCGCGGCCACCGAGAATCGGACGGGGGTAGTCTCAAGCTGGCCGGCCTGCTCTGGTGCCTGGCCTCG
CGCCGCCGTGTATCGCCCCGCCCTGGGCGGCAAGGCTGGCCCGGTCGGCACCAGTTGCGTGAGCGGAAAG
ATGGCCGCTTCCCGGCCCTGCTGCAGGGAGCTCAAAATGGAGGACGCGGCGCTCGGGAGAGCGGGCGGGT
GAGTCACCCACACAAAGGAAAAGGGCCTTTCCGTCCTCAGCCGTCGCTTCATGTGACTCCACGGAGTACC
GGGCGCCGTCCAGGCACCTCGATTAGTTCTCGAGCTTTTGGAGTACGTCGTCTTTAGGTTGGGGGGAGGG
GTTTTATGCGATGGAGTTTCCCCACACTGAGTGGGTGGAGACTGAAGTTAGGCCAGCTTGGCACTTGATG
TAATTCTCCTTGGAATTTGCCCTTTTTGAGTTTGGATCTTGGTTCATTCTCAAGCCTCAGACAGTGGTTC
AAAGTTTTTTTCTTCCATTTCAGGTGTCGTGAGAAGGGCGAATTCGACCCAAGTTTGTACAAAAAAGCAG
GCTCGCCACCATGGTGAGCAAGGGCGAGGAGCTGTTCACCGGGGTGGTGCCCATCCTGGTCGAGCTGGAC
GGCGACGTAAACGGCCACAAGTTCAGCGTGAGGGGCGAGGGCGAGGGCGATGCCACCAACGGCAAGCTGA
CCCTGAAGTTCATCTGCACCACCGGCAAGCTGCCCGTGCCCTGGCCCACCCTCGTGACCACCCTGAGCCA
CGGCGTGCAGTGCTTCGCCCGCTACCCCGACCACATGAAGCAGCACGACTTCTTCAAGTCCGCCATGCCC
GAAGGCTACGTCCAGGAGCGCACCATCTTCTTCAAGGACGACGGCACCTACAAGACCCGCGCCGAGGTGA
AGTTCGAGGGCGACACCCTAGTGAACCGCATCGAGCTGAAGGGCGTCGACTTCAAGGAGGACGGCAACAT
CCTGGGGCACAAGCTGGAGTACAACTTCAACAGCCACAACATCTATATCATGGCCGTCAAGCAGAAGAAC
GGCATCAAGGTGAACTTCAAGATCCGCCACAACGTGGAGGACGGCAGCGTGCAGCTCGCCGACCACTACC
AGCAGAACACCCCCATCGGCGACGGCCCCGTGCTGCTGCCCGACAGCCACTACCTGAGCACCCAGTCCGT
GCTGAGCAAAGACCCCAACGAGAAGCGCGATCACATGGTCCTGCTGGAGTTCCGCACCGCCGCCGGGATC
ACTCTCGGCATGGACGAGCTGTACAAGTAATACCACCCAGCTTTCTTGTACAAAGTGGTACGCGTGAATT
CACTCCTCAGGTGCAGGCTGCCTATCAGAAGGTGGTGGCTGGTGTGGCCAATGCCCTGGCTCACAAATAC
CACTGAGATCTTTTTCCCTCTGCCAAAAATTATGGGGACATCATGAAGCCCCTTGAGCATCTGACTTCTG
GCTAATAAAGGAAATTTATTTTCATTGCAATAGTGTGTTGGAATTTTTTGTGTCTCTCACTCGGAAGGAC
ATATGGGAGGGCAAATCATTTAAAACATCAGAATGAGTATTTGGTTTAGAGTTTGGCAACATATGCCCAT
ATGCTGGCTGCCATGAACAAAGGTTGGCTATAAAGAGGTCATCAGTATATGAAACAGCCCCCTGCTGTCC
ATTCCTTATTCCATAGAAAAGCCTTGACTTGAGGTTAGATTTTTTTTATATTTTGTTTTGTGTTATTTTT
TTCTTTAACATCCCTAAAATTTTCCTTACATGTTTTACTAGCCAGATTTTTCCTCCTCTCCTGACTACTC
CCAGTCATAGCTGTCCCTCTTCTCTTATGGAGATCCCTCGACCTGCAGCCCAAGCTTGGCGTAATCATGG
TCATAGCTGTTTCCTGTGTGAAATTGTTATCCGCTCACAATTCCACACAACATACGAGCCGGAAGCATAA
AGTGTAAAGCCTGGGGTGCCTAATGAGTGAGCTAACTCACATTAATTGCGTTGCGCTCACTGCCCGCTTT
CCAGTCGGGAAACCTGTCGTGCCAGCGGATCGACAGTACTAAGCTTGGTCTAATACCCAATCTCTCGTCT
TATCCAGATGTTTTATACGCCTCTGGCCCGTGTCTCAAAATCTCTGATGTTACATTGCACAAGATAAAAT
AATATCATCATGAACAATAAAACTGTCTGCTTACATAAACAGTAATACAAGGGGTGTTATGAGCCATATT
CAACGGGAAACGTCGAGGCCGCGATTAAATTCCAACATGGATGCTGATTTATATGGGTATAAATGGGCTC
GCGATAATGTCGGGCAATCAGGTGCGACAATCTATCGCTTGTATGGGAAGCCCGATGCGCCAGAGTTGTT
TCTGAAACATGGCAAAGGTAGCGTTGCCAATGATGTTACAGATGAGATGGTCAGACTAAACTGGCTGACG
GAATTTATGCCTCTTCCGACCATCAAGCATTTTATCCGTACTCCTGATGATGCATGGTTACTCACCACTG
CGATCCCCGGAAAAACAGCATTCCAGGTATTAGAAGAATATCCTGATTCAGGTGAAAATATTGTTGATGC
GCTGGCAGTGTTCCTGCGCCGGTTGCATTCGATTCCTGTTTGTAATTGTCCTTTTAACAGCGATCGCGTA
TTTCGTCTCGCTCAGGCGCAATCACGAATGAATAACGGTTTGGTTGATGCGAGTGATTTTGATGACGAGC
GTAATGGCTGGCCTGTTGAACAAGTCTGGAAAGAAATGCATAAACTTTTGCCATTCTCACCGGATTCAGT
CGTCACTCATGGTGATTTCTCACTTGATAACCTTATTTTTGACGAGGGGAAATTAATAGGTTGTATTGAT
GTTGGACGAGTCGGAATCGCAGACCGATACCAGGATCTTGCCATCCTATGGAACTGCCTCGGTGAGTTTT
CTCCTTCATTACAGAAACGGCTTTTTCAAAAATATGGTATTGATAATCCTGATATGAATAAATTGCAGTT
TCATTTGATGCTCGATGAGTTTTTCTAATCAGAATTGGTTAATTGGTTGTAACACTGGCAGAGCATTACG
CTGACTTGACGGGACGGCGCAAGCTCATGACCAAAATCCCTTAACGTGAGTTACGCGTCGTTCCACTGAG
CGTCAGAGGTATCACTAGTATTACAGAGGTAAGTTATAACAGTCGCCTAACCC
