>Addgene plasmid #103527 | LSB-hsa-miR-433-5p | depositor partial sequence | sequence record 196102 | hsa-miR-433-5p target
GAATAATGACAGGCTCACCGTA
