>Addgene plasmid #103527 | LSB-hsa-miR-433-5p | addgene partial sequence | sequence record 272184 | mKate2-F 5'-ACCCGCTAAGAACCTCAAGA-3'
CAAGGAGGCCGACAAAGAGACATACGTCGAGCAGCACGAGGTGGCTGTGGCCAGATACTGCGACCTCCCT
AGCAAACTGGGGCACAAACTTAATTGAGAATTCTACCACCCAGCTTTCTTGTACAAAGTGGTACGTCTCA
AGACCAGAGGTCTCTGCTTTTTAGTGTGAATAATGACAGGCTCACCGTAGAATAATGACAGGCTCACCGT
AGAATAATGACAGGCTCACCGTAGAATAATGACAGGCTCACCGTACAACCAGAAGAGACCTGTGCTTCAC
TCCTCAGGTGCAGGCTGCCTATCAGAAGGTGGTGGCTGGTGTGGCCAATGCCCTGGCTCACAAATACCAC
TGAGATCTTTTTCCCTCTGCCAAAAATTATGGGGACATCATGAAGCCCCTTGAGCATCTGACTTCTGGCT
AATAAAGGAA
